Addgene plasmid #40190: pEQ111m
Depositing lab: Paul Modrich. Depositing organization: Duke University. Publication: The negative charge of Glu-111 is required to activate the cleavage center of EcoRI endonuclease. Wright DJ, King K, Modrich P. J Biol Chem. 1989 Jul 15;264(20):11816-21. PubMed 2745418.
Backbone
  Vector backbone: pSCC3
  Backbone manufacturer: n/a
  Backbone size w/o insert (bp): 3000
  Total vector size (bp): 3200
  Modifications to backbone: none
  Vector type: Bacterial Expression
Growth in bacteria
  Bacterial resistance: Ampicillin, 50 μg/mL
  Growth temperature: 30°C
  Growth strain: JC4588 lambda+
  Growth instructions: Induce expression by transfer to 37˚C.
  Copy number: Unknown
Gene/Insert
  Gene/Insert name: EcoRI endonuclease & EcoRI methylase
  Species: E. coli
  Insert size (bp): 2210
  Mutation: changed Glutamic Acid 111 to Glutamine
  GenBank ID: J01675.1
  Promoter: Lambda PL
  Cloning method: Restriction Enzyme; 5′ cloning site HindIII (unknown if destroyed); 3′ cloning site BglII (not destroyed)
  Sequencing primers: 5′ NNNNNN; 3′ NNNNNN
Terms and licenses: Academic/Nonprofit Terms; Industry Terms: Not Available to Industry
Depositor comments: pSCC3 plasmid derivation is described in King, K. et al. (1989) J.Biol.Chem. 264, 11807-11815. Please note that this plasmid may require a unique bacterial strain, so make sure to confirm that you can also obtain the appropriate growth strain. Please contact us or contact our distributors if you have any questions.
How to cite: pEQ111m was a gift from Paul Modrich (Addgene plasmid # 40190 ; http://n2t.net/addgene:40190 ; RRID:Addgene_40190)
