[The description below was written by a language model from this plasmid's Addgene catalogue record.]
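Description:
pEQ111m is a bacterial expression plasmid built on the pSCC3 backbone that carries the E. coli EcoRI restriction–modification genes, encoding both the EcoRI endonuclease and the EcoRI methylase, on an insert of about 2.2 kb cloned between HindIII and BglII sites. The endonuclease bears a point mutation changing glutamic acid 111 to glutamine, which removes the negative charge at that position while keeping a similar side-chain size. The plasmid is selected with ampicillin. The record gives no origin of replication or copy number, and its size fields are not mutually consistent: a backbone of roughly 3.0 kb and a total of roughly 3.2 kb cannot accommodate the stated insert, so these figures should be treated as approximate.

Expression is driven by the bacteriophage lambda PL promoter, a strong promoter held off by the lambda cI repressor. The recorded host is a lambda lysogen, which is consistent with the repressor being supplied by the prophage. The record describes growth at a lower temperature and induction by a shift to a higher one, the usual pattern for thermally controlled PL systems, although the repressor allele is not stated. This dependence is probably why the depositor warns that a particular strain may be needed. Co-expressing the methylase normally protects host DNA from cleavage by the cognate endonuclease.

The construct comes from work on the catalytic mechanism of EcoRI, where it was used to produce the Gln-111 variant and test whether the negative charge of Glu-111 is required to activate the enzyme's cleavage center. No feature table is provided, so the arrangement of elements within the plasmid cannot be described further.
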