>Addgene plasmid #40190 | pEQ111m | addgene partial sequence | sequence record 55143 | pLTet-F 5'-ACTGAGCACATCAGCAGGAC-3'
CTCTTAAAATTAAGCCCTGAAGAAGGGCAGCATTCAAAGCAGAAGGCTTTGGGGTGTGTGATACGAAACG
AAGCATTGGCCGTAAGTGCGATTCCGGATTAGCTGCCAATGTGCCAATCGCGGGGGGTTTTCGTTCAGGA
CTACAACTGCCACACACCACCAAAGCTAACTGACAGGAGAATCCAGATGGATGCACAAACACGCCGCCGC
GAACGTCGCGCAGAGAAACAGGCTCAATGGAAAGCAGCAAATCCCCTGTTGGTTGGGGTAAGCGCAAAAC
CAGTTCCGGATCCGGCTGGAAATACAGGAACGCACACTGGATGGTCCTTCGTTGTCGCTGTGATGGCGAA
ACTATGAAAAATGGCAGGTTCGGTGGATTTTGACGGGCTAATGTGGTCTGCACCATCTGGTTGCATAGGT
ATTCATACGGTTAAAATTTATCAGGCGCGATCGCGGCAGTTTTTCGGGTGGTTTGTTGCCATTTTTACCT
GTCTGCTGCCGTGATCGCGATGAACGCGTTTTAGCGGTGCGTACAATTAAGGGATTATGGTAAATCAAAC
GTATGTTAATCTATCGACATATGTAACTTTATAAAATAACAGTGGAAACATGGATTCATGTCTAATAAAA
AACAGTCAAATAGGCTAACTGAACAACATAAGTTATCTCAAGGTGTAATTGGGATTTTTGGGGATTATGC
AAAAGCTCATGATCTCGCTGTTGGTGAGGTTTCAAAATTAGTAAAGAAAGCTCTTAGCAACGAATACCCT
CAATTATCATTTCGATATAGAGATAGTATAAAGAAAACAGAAATAAATGAAGCTTTAAAA
