>Addgene plasmid #40190 | pEQ111m | addgene partial sequence | sequence record 55786 | EcoRI-F 5'-aagctcttagcaacgaataccc-3'
CGATTGAGATGTATAAGAAACAGAAATAAATGAAGCTTTAAAAAAAATTGACCCTGATCTTGGCGGTACT
TTATTTGTTTCAAATTCCAGCATCAAACCTGATGGTGGAATTGTAGAGGTCAAAGATGATTATGGTGAAT
GGAGAGTTGTACTTGTTGCTCAAGCCAAACACCAAGGTAAAGATATTATAAATATAAGGAATGGTTTGTT
AGTTGGGAAAAGAGGAGATCAAGATTTAATGGCTGCTGGTAATGCTATCGAAAGATCTCATAAGAATATA
TCAGAGATAGCGAATTTTATGCTCTCTGAGAGCCACTTTCCTTACGTCCTTTTCTTAGAGGGGTCTAACT
TTTTAACAGAAAATATCTCAATAACAAGACCAGATGGAAGGGTTGTTAATCTTGAGTATAATTCTGGTAT
ATTAAATAGGTTAGATCGACTAACTGCAGCTAATTATGGAATGCCTATAAATAGTAATCTATGTATTAAC
AAATTTGTAAATCATAAAGACAAAAGCATTATGCTACAAGCAGCATCTATATATACTCAAGGAGATGGGA
GGGAGTGGGATTCGAAAATCATGTTTGAAATAATGTTTGATATATCAACGACTTCGCTCAGAGTGTTGGG
GCGTGACTTGTTTGAACAGCTTACATCTAAGTGATATTTTTTATTTTAATAAGGTTTTAATTAATGGCTA
GAAATGCAACAAACAAGTTACTGCACAAAGCTAAAAAATCGAAAAGCGACGAATTTTACACTCAGTATTG
TGATATTGAGAACGAACTGCAATACTACAGAGAGCACTTCTCTGATAAGGTTGTTTATTGCAATTGTGAT
GATCCTAGAGTAAGCAATTTCTTTAAATATTTTGCAGTGAATTTTGATAATCTTGGCTTG
