>Addgene plasmid #40190 | pEQ111m | addgene partial sequence | sequence record 55787 | EcoliMeth-F 5'-catctcgggagaggtgtttc-3'
GTACTGAGGCGAGAATTGATTCTAATGGTAATAGAATTATCTCGCCAAACAACTGCTTATGGCTAACTAA
CCTAGATGTCTTTATTAGGCATAAAGACTTGCCTCTTACAAGAAAATATTTTGGGAATGAAAGTTCATAT
CCAAAATATGATAATTATGATGCTATAAATGTAAACAAAACAAAGGATATTCCATTAGATTACAATGGGG
TTATGGGGGTTCCTATCACATTCTTGCATAAGTTTAACCCTGAGCAATTTGAGTTAATAAAATTTAGAAA
GGGTGTTGATGAAAAAGATTTGTCTATAAATGGTAAATGCCCTTATTTCAGAATTTTGATAAAAAACAAA
CGATTACAAAAGTAATTGATGTTTGTTAGTTTTTTCTTGAGATCATTAGCTTCCCGGATCCTCTACGCCG
GACGCATCGTGGCCGGCATCACCGGCGCCACAGGTGCGGTTGCTGGCGCCTATATCGCCGACATCACCGA
TGGGGAAGATCGGGCTCGCCACTTCGGGCTCATGAGCGCTTGTTTCGGCGTGGGTATGGTGGCAGGCCCC
GTGGCCGGGGGACTGTTGGGCGCCATCTCCTTGCATGCACCATTCCTTGCGGCGGCGGTGCTCAACGGCC
TCAACCTACTACTGGGCTGCTTCCTAATGCAGGAGTCGCATAAGGGAGAGCGTCGACCGATGCCCTTGAG
AGCCTTCAACCCAGTCAGCTCCTTCCGGTGGGCGCGGGGCATGACTATCGTCGCCGCACTTATGACTGTC
TTCTTTATCATGCAACTCGTAGGACAGGTGCCGGCAGCGCTCTGGGTCATTTTCGGCGAGGACCGCTTTC
GCTGGAGCGCGACGATGATCGGCCTGTCGCTTGGCGGTATTCGGAATCTTGCACGCCCTCGCTCAAGCCT
TCGTCACTGGTCCGCACCAACGA
